>Addgene plasmid #129891 | pRDAX-206 N-Tag miRFP670[1] L20 FRB EBPF2 | depositor full sequence | sequence record 249269 | Full Sequence
GCCTGCCTCCAGGCCTCAATATTGGCCATTAGCCATATTATTCATTGGTTATATAGCATAAATCAATATT
GGCTATTGGCCATTGCATACGTTGTATCTATATCATAATATGTACATTTATATTGGCTCATGTCCAATAT
GACCGCCATGTTGGCATTGATTATTGACTAGTTATTAATAGTAATCAATTACGGGGTCATTAGTTCATAG
CCCATATATGGAGTTCCGCGTTACATAACTTACGGTAAATGGCCCGCCTGGCTGACCGCCCAACGACCCC
CGCCCATTGACGTCAATAATGACGTATGTTCCCATAGTAACGCCAATAGGGACTTTCCATTGACGTCAAT
GGGTGGAGTATTTACGGTAAACTGCCCACTTGGCAGTACATCAAGTGTATCATATGCCAAGTCCGCCCCC
TATTGACGTCAATGACGGTAAATGGCCCGCCTGGCATTATGCCCAGTACATGACCTTACGGGACTTTCCT
ACTTGGCAGTACATCTACGTATTAGTCATCGCTATTACCATGGTGATGCGGTTTTGGCAGTACACCAATG
GGCGTGGATAGCGGTTTGACTCACGGGGATTTCCAAGTCTCCACCCCATTGACGTCAATGGGAGTTTGTT
TTGGCACCAAAATCAACGGGACTTTCCAAAATGTCGTAATAACCCCGCCCCGTTGACGCAAATGGGCGGT
AGGCGTGTACGGTGGGAGGTCTATATAAGCAGAGCTCGTTTAGTGAACCGTCAGATCACTAGAAGCTTTA
TTGCGGTAGTTTATCACAGTTAAATTGCTAACGCAGTCAGTGCTTCTGACACAACAGTCTCGAACTTAAG
CTGCAGAAGTTGGTCGTGAGGCACTGGGCAGGTAAGTATCAAGGTTACAAGACAGGTTTAAGGAGACCAA
TAGAAACTGGGCTTGTCGAGACAGAGAAGACTCTTGCGTTTCTGATAGGCACCTATTGGTCTTACTGACA
TCCACTTTGCCTTTCTCTCCACAGGTGTCCACTCCCAGGCCACCATGGTGGCTGGGCATGCTAGCGGTTC
TCCTGCCTTTGGCACCGCTAGTCACTCCAACTGCGAGCACGAGGAGATCCATCTTGCTGGGAGTATCCAG
CCTCACGGAGCCCTTCTGGTCGTTAGCGAACACGATCACCGTGTGATTCAGGCAAGCGCGAATGCAGCCG
AGTTCCTCAACCTGGGCAGTGTGCTGGGAGTTCCCTTGGCCGAAATCGACGGAGATCTGCTGATCAAGAT
TCTGCCCCATCTCGATCCGACAGCTGAAGGCATGCCAGTAGCAGTTAGGTGTCGCATTGGGAATCCGTCC
ACCGAGTATTGCGGTCTGATGCATAGGCCACCAGAAGGAGGGCTGATTATCGAGCTGGAAAGAGCGGGAC
CCGGGAGTCCTGGCGGTGGATCCGGAGGCTCTGGGAGCTCTGCCAGCGGTGGCAGCACCTCCGTGGCCAT
CCTCTGGCATGAGATGTGGCATGAAGGCCTGGAAGAGGCATCTCGTTTGTACTTTGGGGAAAGGAACGTG
AAAGGCATGTTTGAGGTGCTGGAGCCCTTGCATGCTATGATGGAACGGGGCCCCCAGACTCTGAAGGAAA
CATCCTTTAATCAGGCCTATGGTCGAGATTTAATGGAGGCCCAAGAGTGGTGCAGGAAGTACATGAAATC
AGGGAATGTCAAGGACCTCACCCAAGCCTGGGACCTCTATTATCATGTGTTCCGACGAATCTCATAAGAA
TTCAGATCCGCCCCTCTCCCTCCCCCCCCCCTAACGTTACTGGCCGAAGCCGCTTGGAATAAGGCCGGTG
TGCGTTTGTCTATATGTTATTTTCCACCATATTGCCGTCTTTTGGCAATGTGAGGGCCCGGAAACCTGGC
CCTGTCTTCTTGACGAGCATTCCTAGGGGTCTTTCCCCTCTCGCCAAAGGAATGCAAGGTCTGTTGAATG
TCGTGAAGGAAGCAGTTCCTCTGGTAGCTTCTTGAAGACAAACAACGTCTGTAGCGACCCTTTGCAGGCA
GCGGAACCCCCCACCTGGCGACAGGTGCCTCTGCGGCCAAAAGCCACGTGTATAAGATACACCTGCAAAG
GCGGCACAACCCCAGTGCCACGTTGTGAGTTGGATAGTTGTGGAAAGAGTCAAATGGCTCTCCTCAAGCG
TATTCAACAAGGGGCTGAAGGATGCCCAGAAGGTACCCCATTGTATGGGATCTGATCTGGGGCCTCGGTA
CACATGCTTTACATGTGTTTAGTCGAGGTTAAAAAAACGTCTAGGCCCCCCGAACCACGGGGACGTGGTT
TTCCTTTGAAAAACACGATGATAATATGGCCACAACCATGGTGAGCAAGGGCGAGGAGCTGTTCACCGGG
GTGGTGCCCATCCTGGTCGAGCTGGACGGCGACGTAAACGGCCACAAGTTCAGCGTGAGGGGCGAGGGCG
AGGGCGATGCCACCAACGGCAAGCTGACCCTGAAGTTCATCTGCACCACCGGCAAGCTGCCCGTGCCCTG
GCCCACCCTCGTGACCACCCTGAGCCACGGCGTGCAGTGCTTCGCCCGCTACCCCGACCACATGAAGCAG
CACGACTTCTTCAAGTCCGCCATGCCCGAAGGCTACGTCCAGGAGCGCACCATCTTCTTCAAGGACGACG
GCACCTACAAGACCCGCGCCGAGGTGAAGTTCGAGGGCGACACCCTGGTGAACCGCATCGAGCTGAAGGG
CGTCGACTTCAAGGAGGACGGCAACATCCTGGGGCACAAGCTGGAGTACAACTTCAACAGCCACAACATC
TATATCATGGCCGTCAAGCAGAAGAACGGCATCAAGGTGAACTTCAAGATCCGCCACAACGTGGAGGACG
GCAGCGTGCAGCTCGCCGACCACTACCAGCAGAACACCCCCATCGGCGACGGCCCCGTGCTGCTGCCCGA
CAGCCACTACCTGAGCACCCAGTCCGTGCTGAGCAAAGACCCCAACGAGAAGCGCGATCACATGGTCCTG
CTGGAGTTCCGCACCGCCGCCGGGATCACTCTCGGCATGGACGAGCTGTACAAGTAAACCGGTGCTCGAG
GTACCGATGAATAGCTAAGGTAGAGGCCGCAGGTAAGTATCAAGGTTACAAGACAGGTTTAAGGAGACCA
ATAGAAACTGGGCTTGTCGAGACAGAGAAGACTCTTGCGTTTCTGATAGGCACCTATTGGTCTTACTGAC
ATCCACTTTGCCTTTCTCTCCACAGGTGTCGACAATCAACCTCTGGATTACAAAATTTGTGAAAGATTGA
CTGGTATTCTTAACTATGTTGCTCCTTTTACGCTATGTGGATACGCTGCTTTAATGCCTTTGTATCATGC
TATTGCTTCCCGTATGGCTTTCATTTTCTCCTCCTTGTATAAATCCTGGTTGCTGTCTCTTTATGAGGAG
TTGTGGCCCGTTGTCAGGCAACGTGGCGTGGTGTGCACTGTGTTTGCTGACGCAACCCCCACTGGTTGGG
GCATTGCCACCACCTGTCAGCTCCTTTCCGGGACTTTCGCTTTCCCCCTCCCTATTGCCACGGCGGAACT
CATCGCCGCCTGCCTTGCCCGCTGCTGGACAGGGGCTCGGCTGTTGGGCACTGACAATTCCGTGGTGTTG
TCGGGGAAGCTGACGTCCTTTCCATGGCTGCTCGCCTGTGTTGCCACCTGGATTCTGCGCGGGACGTCCT
TCTGCTACGTCCCTTCGGCCCTCAATCCAGCGGACCTTCCTTCCCGCGGCCTGCTGCCGGCTCTGCGGCC
TCTTCCGCGTCTTCGCCTTCGCCCTCAGACGAGTCGGATCTCCCTTTGGGCCGCCTCCCCGCCTGGAATT
CGAGCTCGGTACGATCAGCCTCGACTGTGCCTTCTAGTTGCCAGCCATCTGTTGTTTGCCCCTCCCCCGT
GCCTTCCTTGACCCTGGAAGGTGCCACTCCCACTGTCCTTTCCTAATAAAATGAGGAAATTGCATCGCAT
TGTCTGAGTAGGTGTCATTCTATTCTGGGGGGTGGGGTGGGGCAGGACAGCAAGGGGGAGGATTGGGAAG
ACAATAGCCCAGCTTTTGTTCCCTTTAGTGAGGGTTAATTGCGCGCTTGGCGTAATCATGGTCATAGCTG
TTTCCTGTGTGAAATTGTTATCCGCTAATTCACTCCTCAGGTGCAGGCTGCCTATCAGAAGGTGGTGGCT
GGTGTGGCCAATGCCCTGGCTCACAAATACCACTGAGATCTTTTTCCCTCTGCCAAAAATTATGGGGACA
TCATGAAGCCCCTTGAGCATCTGACTTCTGGCTAATAAAGGAAATTTATTTTCATTGCAATAGTGTGTTG
GAATTTTTTGTGTCTCTCACTCGGAAGGACATATGGGAGGGCAAATCATTTAAAACATCAGAATGAGTAT
TTGGTTTAGAGTTTGGCAACATATGCCCATATGCTGGCTGCCATGAACAAAGGTTGGCTATAAAGAGGTC
ATCAGTATATGAAACAGCCCCCTGCTGTCCATTCCTTATTCCATAGAAAAGCCTTGACTTGAGGTTAGAT
TTTTTTTATATTTTGTTTTGTGTTATTTTTTTCTTTAACATCCCTAAAATTTTCCTTACATGTTTTACTA
GCCAGATTTTTCCTCCTCTCCTGACTACTCCCAGTCATAGCTGTCCCTCTTCTCTTATGGAGATCGGCCG
GCCGCCGGCGTCGACGCGCGCGGCCGCGGCGCGCCGTTGCTGGCGTTTTTCCATAGGCTCCGCCCCCCTG
ACGAGCATCACAAAAATCGACGCTCAAGTCAGAGGTGGCGAAACCCGACAGGACTATAAAGATACCAGGC
GTTTCCCCCTGGAAGCTCCCTCGTGCGCTCTCCTGTTCCGACCCTGCCGCTTACCGGATACCTGTCCGCC
TTTCTCCCTTCGGGAAGCGTGGCGCTTTCTCATAGCTCACGCTGTAGGTATCTCAGTTCGGTGTAGGTCG
TTCGCTCCAAGCTGGGCTGTGTGCACGAACCCCCCGTTCAGCCCGACCGCTGCGCCTTATCCGGTAACTA
TCGTCTTGAGTCCAACCCGGTAAGACACGACTTATCGCCACTGGCAGCAGCCACTGGTAACAGGATTAGC
AGAGCGAGGTATGTAGGCGGTGCTACAGAGTTCTTGAAGTGGTGGCCTAACTACGGCTACACTAGAAGAA
CAGTATTTGGTATCTGCGCTCTGCTGAAGCCAGTTACCTTCGGAAAAAGAGTTGGTAGCTCTTGATCCGG
CAAACAAACCACCGCTGGTAGCGGTGGTTTTTTTGTTTGCAAGCAGCAGATTACGCGCAGAAAAAAAGGA
TCTCAAGAAGATCCTTTGATCTTTTCTACGGGGTCTGACGCTCAGTGGAACGAAAACTCACGTTAAGGGA
TTTTGGTCATGAGATTATCAAAAAGGATCTTCACCTAGATCCTTTTAAATTAAAAATGAAGTTTTAAATC
AATCTAAAGTATATATGAGTAAACTTGGTCTGACAGTTACCAATGCTTAATCAGTGAGGCACCTATCTCA
GCGATCTGTCTATTTCGTTCATCCATAGTTGCCTGACTCCCCGTCGTGTAGATAACTACGATACGGGAGG
GCTTACCATCTGGCCCCAGTGCTGCAATGATACCGCGAGACCCACGCTCACCGGCTCCAGATTTATCAGC
AATAAACCAGCCAGCCGGAAGGGCCGAGCGCAGAAGTGGTCCTGCAACTTTATCCGCCTCCATCCAGTCT
ATTAATTGTTGCCGGGAAGCTAGAGTAAGTAGTTCGCCAGTTAATAGTTTGCGCAACGTTGTTGCCATTG
CTACAGGCATCGTGGTGTCACGCTCGTCGTTTGGTATGGCTTCATTCAGCTCCGGTTCCCAACGATCAAG
GCGAGTTACATGATCCCCCATGTTGTGCAAAAAAGCGGTTAGCTCCTTCGGTCCTCCGATCGTTGTCAGA
AGTAAGTTGGCCGCAGTGTTATCACTCATGGTTATGGCAGCACTGCATAATTCTCTTACTGTCATGCCAT
CCGTAAGATGCTTTTCTGTGACTGGTGAGTACTCAACCAAGTCATTCTGAGAATAGTGTATGCGGCGACC
GAGTTGCTCTTGCCCGGCGTCAATACGGGATAATACCGCGCCACATAGCAGAACTTTAAAAGTGCTCATC
ATTGGAAAACGTTCTTCGGGGCGAAAACTCTCAAGGATCTTACCGCTGTTGAGATCCAGTTCGATGTAAC
CCACTCGTGCACCCAACTGATCTTCAGCATCTTTTACTTTCACCAGCGTTTCTGGGTGAGCAAAAACAGG
AAGGCAAAATGCCGCAAAAAAGGGAATAAGGGCGACACGGAAATGTTGAATACTCATACTCTTCCTTTTT
CAATATTATTGAAGCATTTATCAGGGTTATTGTCTCATGAGCGGATACATATTTGAATGTATTTAGAAAA
ATAAACAAATAGGGGTTCCGCGCACATTTCCCCGAAAAGTGCCACCTGACGTCTAAGAAACCATTATTAT
CATGACATTAACCTATAAAAATAGGCGTATCACGAGGCCCTTTCGTCTACGCGCGCGCCGGCGGCGCGCC
GTCGACGGCCGGCCGCGGCCGC
Features (pLannotate 1.2.2; 17 found; start..end, strand, type, name):
    155..532     +  enhancer       CMV enhancer: human cytomegalovirus immediate early enhancer
    534..733     +  promoter       CMV promoter: human cytomegalovirus (CMV) immediate early promoter
    872..1004    +  intron         chimeric intron: chimera between introns from human β-globin and immunoglobulin heavy chain genes
   1025..1402    +  CDS            miRFP670 (fragment): miRFP670 is a basic (constitutively fluorescent) near ir fluorescent protein published in 2016, derived from Rhodopseudomonas palustris. It has low acid sensitivity. It requires the cofactor biliverdin for fluorescence.
   1469..1744    +  CDS            FRB: FKBP-rapamycin binding domain of human FRAP
   1761..2347    +  misc_feature   IRES2: internal ribosome entry site (IRES) of the encephalomyocarditis virus (EMCV)
   2348..3067    +  CDS            EBFP2: enhanced blue variant of GFP (Ai et al., 2007) mammalian codon-optimized
   3113..3245    +  intron         chimeric intron: chimera between introns from human β-globin and immunoglobulin heavy chain genes
   3254..3842    +  misc_feature   WPRE: woodchuck hepatitis virus posttranscriptional regulatory element
   3846..3862    +  misc_feature   MCS (fragment): pUC18/19 multiple cloning site
   3875..3986    +  polyA_signal   bGH poly(A) signal: bovine growth hormone polyadenylation signal
   4082..4100    -  promoter       T3 promoter: promoter for bacteriophage T3 RNA polymerase
   4159..4233    +  CDS            HBB (fragment): HBB_PONPY - Experimental evidence at transcript level: Swiss-Prot protein existence level 2. Involved in oxygen transport from the lung to the various peripheral tissues. From Pongo pygmaeus (Bornean orangutan).
   4304..4359    +  polyA_signal   β-globin poly(A) signal: rabbit β-globin polyadenylation signal (Gil and Proudfoot, 1987)
   4738..5326    -  rep_origin     ori: high-copy-number ColE1/pMB1/pBR322/pUC origin of replication
   5497..6357    -  CDS            AmpR: β-lactamase; bla; confers resistance to ampicillin, carbenicillin, and related antibiotics
   6358..6462    -  promoter       AmpR promoter: bla
