[The description below was written by a language model from this plasmid's Addgene catalogue record and pLannotate feature annotations shown in this document.]
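Description:
pRDAX-206 N-Tag miRFP670[1] L20 FRB EBPF2 is a custom-built mammalian expression plasmid of about 6.6 kb, designed as a vector for protein–protein interaction assays based on bimolecular or trimolecular fluorescence complementation (BiFC/TriFC). It is maintained in E. coli as a high-copy plasmid through a ColE1/pUC-type origin and selected with ampicillin via the β-lactamase gene and its native promoter.

The expression unit is driven by the human CMV immediate-early enhancer and promoter, followed by a chimeric β-globin/immunoglobulin intron that promotes efficient processing of the transcript. The first open reading frame begins with a fragment of the near-infrared fluorescent protein miRFP670, a biliverdin-dependent bacteriophytochrome derivative. This is the "[1]" split portion placed as an N-terminal tag, and it is separated by a short gap, presumably the L20 linker named in the title, from the FRB (FKBP–rapamycin binding) domain. The catalogue lists the insert species as mouse, whereas the automated annotation matches FRB to the human FRAP domain.

Downstream, an EMCV IRES2 directs cap-independent translation of EBFP2 from the same mRNA, giving a blue fluorescent signal that reports transfection and expression independently of complementation. A second chimeric intron, a WPRE and the bGH polyadenylation signal complete the transcript. A β-globin fragment, a rabbit β-globin poly(A) signal and a T3 promoter lie further along the backbone.

The miRFP670 fragment should be non-fluorescent alone, so near-infrared signal is expected only when FRB is brought close to a partner carrying the complementary fragment. FRB's classic partner is FKBP in rapamycin-induced dimerization, which would suit this plasmid to an inducible positive control, but the record does not name the partner construct.
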