Addgene plasmid #129891: pRDAX-206 N-Tag miRFP670[1] L20 FRB EBPF2
Purpose: PPI (BiFC/TriFC) assay vector
Depositing lab: Gary Lewin. Depositing organization: Max-Delbrueck-Centrum fuer Molekulare Medizin (MDC).
Backbone
  Vector backbone: custom built
  Vector type: Mammalian Expression
Growth in bacteria
  Bacterial resistance: Ampicillin, 100 μg/mL
  Growth temperature: 37°C
  Growth strain: DH5alpha
  Copy number: High Copy
Gene/Insert
  Gene/Insert name: FRB
  Species: M. musculus (mouse)
  Cloning method: Restriction Enzyme; 5′ cloning site unknown (unknown if destroyed); 3′ cloning site unknown (unknown if destroyed)
Terms and licenses: Academic/Nonprofit Terms; Industry Terms: Not Available to Industry
How to cite: pRDAX-206 N-Tag miRFP670[1] L20 FRB EBPF2 was a gift from Gary Lewin (Addgene plasmid # 129891 ; http://n2t.net/addgene:129891 ; RRID:Addgene_129891)
